>Addgene plasmid #88874 | pMThy1.1_hDDX5_FL_D248N | addgene full sequence | sequence record 181034 | Addgene NGS Result
AATGAAAGACCCCACCTGTAGGTTTGGCAAGCTAGCTTAAGTAACGCCATTTTGCAAGGCATGGAAAATA
CATAACTGAGAATAGAGAAGTTCAGATCAAGGTTAGGAACAGAGAGACAGCAGAATATGGGCCAAACAGG
ATATCTGTGGTAAGCAGTTCCTGCCCCGGCTCAGGGCCAAGAACAGATGGTCCCCAGATGCGGTCCCGCC
CTCAGCAGTTTCTAGAGAACCATCAGATGTTTCCAGGGTGCCCCAAGGACCTGAAATGACCCTGTGCCTT
ATTTGAACTAACCAATCAGTTCGCTTCTCGCTTCTGTTCGCGCGCTTCTGCTCCCCGAGCTCAATAAAAG
AGCCCACAACCCCTCACTCGGCGCGCCAGTCCTCCGATAGACTGCGTCGCCCGGGTACCCGTATTCCCAA
TAAAGCCTCTTGCTGTTTGCATCCGAATCGTGGACTCGCTGATCCTTGGGAGGGTCTCCTCAGATTGATT
GACTGCCCACCTCGGGGGTCTTTCATTTGGAGGTTCCACCGAGATTTGGAGACCCCTGCCCAGGGACCAC
CGACCCCCCCGCCGGGAGGTAAGCTGGCCAGCGGTCGTTTCGTGTCTGTCTCTGTCTTTGTGCGTGTTTG
TGCCGGCATCTAATGTTTGCGCCTGCGTCTGTACTAGTTAGCTAACTAGCTCTGTATCTGGCGGACCCGT
GGTGGAACTGACGAGTTCTGAACACCCGGCCGCAACCCTGGGAGACGTCCCAGGGACTTTGGGGGCCGTT
TTTGTGGCCCGACCTGAGGAAGGGAGTCGATGTGGAATCCGACCCCGTCAGGATATGTGGTTCTGGTAGG
AGACGAGAACCTAAAACAGTTCCCGCCTCCGTCTGAATTTTTGCTTTCGGTTTGGAACCGAAGCCGCGCG
TCTTGTCTGCTGCAGCGCTGCAGCATCGTTCTGTGTTGTCTCTGTCTGACTGTGTTTCTGTATTTGTCTG
AAAATTAGGGCCAGACTGTTACCACTCCCTTAAGTTTGACCTTAGGTCACTGGAAAGATGTCGAGCGGAT
CGCTCACAACCAGTCGGTAGATGTCAAGAAGAGACGTTGGGTTACCTTCTGCTCTGCAGAATGGCCAACC
TTTAACGTCGGATGGCCGCGAGACGGCACCTTTAACCGAGACCTCATCACCCAGGTTAAGATCAAGGTCT
TTTCACCTGGCCCGCATGGACACCCAGACCAGGTCCCCTACATCGTGACCTGGGAAGCCTTGGCTTTTGA
CCCCCCTCCCTGGGTCAAGCCCTTTGTACACCCTAAGCCTCCGCCTCCTCTTCCTCCATCCGCCCCGTCT
CTCCCCCTTGAACCTCCTCGTTCGACCCCGCCTCGATCCTCCCTTTATCCAGCCCTCACTCCTTCTCTAG
GCGCCGGAATTAGATCTCTCGAGATCGATGCGGCCGCGCCGCCACCATGTCGGGTTATTCGAGTGACCGA
GACCGCGGCCGGGACCGAGGGTTTGGTGCACCTCGATTTGGAGGAAGTAGGGCAGGGCCCTTATCTGGAA
AGAAGTTTGGAAACCCTGGGGAGAAATTAGTTAAAAAGAAGTGGAATCTTGATGAGCTGCCTAAATTTGA
GAAGAATTTTTATCAAGAGCACCCTGATTTGGCTAGGCGCACAGCACAAGAGGTGGAAACATACAGAAGA
AGCAAGGAAATTACAGTTAGAGGTCACAACTGCCCGAAGCCAGTTCTAAATTTTTATGAAGCCAATTTCC
CTGCAAATGTCATGGATGTTATTGCAAGACAGAATTTCACTGAACCCACTGCTATTCAAGCTCAGGGATG
GCCAGTTGCTCTAAGTGGATTGGATATGGTTGGAGTGGCACAGACTGGATCTGGGAAAACATTGTCTTAT
TTGCTTCCTGCCATTGTCCACATCAATCATCAGCCATTCCTAGAGAGAGGCGATGGGCCTATTTGTTTGG
TGCTGGCACCAACTCGGGAACTGGCCCAACAGGTGCAGCAAGTAGCTGCTGAATATTGTAGAGCATGTCG
CTTGAAGTCTACTTGTATCTACGGTGGTGCTCCTAAGGGACCACAAATACGTGATTTGGAGAGAGGTGTG
GAAATCTGTATTGCAACACCTGGAAGACTGATTGACTTTTTAGAGTGTGGAAAAACCAATCTGAGAAGAA
CAACCTACCTTGTCCTTAATGAAGCAGATAGAATGCTTGATATGGGCTTTGAACCCCAAATAAGGAAGAT
TGTGGATCAAATAAGACCTGATAGGCAAACTCTAATGTGGAGTGCGACTTGGCCAAAAGAAGTAAGACAG
CTTGCTGAAGATTTCCTGAAAGACTATATTCATATAAACATTGGTGCACTTGAACTGAGTGCAAACCACA
ACATTCTTCAGATTGTGGATGTGTGTCATGACGTAGAAAAGGATGAAAAACTTATTCGTCTAATGGAAGA
GATCATGAGTGAGAAGGAGAATAAAACCATTGTTTTTGTGGAAACCAAAAGAAGATGTGATGAGCTTACC
AGAAAAATGAGGAGAGATGGGTGGCCTGCCATGGGTATCCATGGTGACAAGAGTCAACAAGAGCGTGACT
GGGTTCTAAATGAATTCAAACATGGAAAAGCTCCTATTCTGATTGCTACAGATGTGGCCTCCAGAGGGCT
AGATGTGGAAGATGTGAAATTTGTCATCAATTATGACTACCCTAACTCCTCAGAGGATTATATTCATCGA
ATTGGAAGAACTGCTCGCAGTACCAAAACAGGCACAGCATACACTTTCTTTACACCTAATAACATAAAGC
AAGTGAGCGACCTTATCTCTGTGCTTCGTGAAGCTAATCAAGCAATTAATCCCAAGTTGCTTCAGTTGGT
CGAAGACAGAGGTTCAGGTCGTTCCAGGGGTAGAGGAGGCATGAAGGATGACCGTCGGGACAGATACTCT
GCGGGCAAAAGGGGTGGATTTAATACCTTTAGAGACAGGGAAAATTATGACAGAGGTTACTCTAGCCTGC
TTAAAAGAGATTTTGGGGCAAAAACTCAGAATGGTGTTTACAGTGCTGCAAATTACACCAATGGGAGCTT
TGGAAGTAATTTTGTGTCTGCTGGTATACAGACCAGTTTTAGGACTGGTAATCCAACAGGGACTTACCAG
AATGGTTATGATAGCACTCAGCAATACGGAAGTAATGTTCCAAATATGCACAATGGTATGAACCAACAGG
CATATGCATATCCTGCTACTGCAGCTGCACCTATGATTGGTTATCCAATGCCAACAGGATATTCCCAATA
AGTCGACGGTATCGATAAGCTTGATATCGAATTCCGCCCCCCCCCCTAACGTTACTGGCCGAAGCCGCTT
GGAATAAGGCCGGTGTGCGTTTGTCTATATGTTATTTTCCACCATATTGCCGTCTTTTGGCAATGTGAGG
GCCCGGAAACCTGGCCCTGTCTTCTTGACGAGCATTCCTAGGGGTCTTTCCCCTCTCGCCAAAGGAATGC
AAGGTCTGTTGAATGTCGTGAAGGAAGCAGTTCCTCTGGAAGCTTCTTGAAGACAAACAACGTCTGTAGC
GACCCTTTGCAGGCAGCGGAACCCCCCACCTGGCGACAGGTGCCTCTGCGGCCAAAAGCCACGTGTATAA
GATACACCTGCAAAGGCGGCACAACCCCAGTGCCACGTTGTGAGTTGGATAGTTGTGGAAAGAGTCAAAT
GGCTCTCCTCAAGCGTATTCAACAAGGGGCTGAAGGATGCCCAGAAGGTACCCCATTGTATGGGATCTGA
TCTGGGGCCTCGGTGCACATGCTTTACATGTGTTTAGTCGAGGTTAAAAAAACGTCTAGGCCCCCCGAAC
CACGGGGACGTGGTTTTCCTTTGAAAAACACGATGATAATATGGCCACAACCATGGGTCTTTTCTGCAGT
CACCGTCCTCGAGGCACCATGAACCCAGCCATCAGCGTCGCTCTCCTGCTCTCAGTCTTGCAGGTGTCCC
GAGGGCAGAAGGTGACCAGCCTGACAGCCTGCCTGGTGAACCAAAACCTTCGCCTGGACTGCCGCCATGA
GAATAACACCAAGGATAACTCCATCCAGCATGAGTTCAGCCTGACCCGAGAGAAGAGGAAGCACGTGCTC
TCAGGCACCCTTGGGATACCCGAGCACACGTACCGCTCCCGCGTCACCCTCTCCAACCAGCCCTATATCA
AGGTCCTTACCCTAGCCAACTTCACCACCAAGGATGAGGGCGACTACTTTTGTGAGCTTCGCGTCTCGGG
CGCGAATCCCATGAGCTCCAATAAAAGTATCAGTGTGTATAGAGACAAGCTGGTCAAGTGTGGCGGCATA
AGCCTGCTGGTTCAGAACACATCCTGGATGCTGCTGCTGCTGCTTTCCCTCTCCCTCCTCCAAGCCCTGG
ACTTCATTTCTCTGTGACGCGTAGAATTCGATAAAATAAAAGATTTTATTTAGTCTCCAGAAAAAGGGGG
GAATGAAAGACCCCACCTGTAGGTTTGGCAAGCTAGCTTAAGTAACGCCATTTTGCAAGGCATGGAAAAT
ACATAACTGAGAATAGAGAAGTTCAGATCAAGGTTAGGAACAGAGAGACAGCAGAATATGGGCCAAACAG
GATATCTGTGGTAAGCAGTTCCTGCCCCGGCTCAGGGCCAAGAACAGATGGTCCCCAGATGCGGTCCCGC
CCTCAGCAGTTTCTAGAGAACCATCAGATGTTTCCAGGGTGCCCCAAGGACCTGAAATGACCCTGTGCCT
TATTTGAACTAACCAATCAGTTCGCTTCTCGCTTCTGTTCGCGCGCTTCTGCTCCCCGAGCTCAATAAAA
GAGCCCACAACCCCTCACTCGGCGCGCCAGTCCTCCGATAGACTGCGTCGCCCGGGTACCCGTGTATCCA
ATAAACCCTCTTGCAGTTGCATCCGACTTGTGGTCTCGCTGTTCCTTGGGAGGGTCTCCTCTGAGTGATT
GACTACCCGTCAGCGGGGGTCTTTCATGGGTAACAGTTTCTTGAAGTTGGAGAACAACATTCTGAGGGTA
GGAGTCGAATATTAAGTAATCCTGACTCAATTAGCCACTGTTTTGAATCCACATACTCCAATACTCCTGA
AATAGTTCATTATGGACAGCGCAGAAAGAGCTGGGGAGAATTGTGAAATTGTTATCCGCTCACAATTCCA
CACAACATACGAGCCGGAAGCATAAAGTGTAAAGCCTGGGGTGCCTAATGAGTGAGCTAACTCACATTAA
TTGCGTTGCGCTCACTGCCCGCTTTCCAGTCGGGAAACCTGTCGTGCCAGCTGCATTAATGAATCGGCCA
ACGCGCGGGGAGAGGCGGTTTGCGTATTGGGCGCTCTTCCGCTTCCTCGCTCACTGACTCGCTGCGCTCG
GTCGTTCGGCTGCGGCGAGCGGTATCAGCTCACTCAAAGGCGGTAATACGGTTATCCACAGAATCAGGGG
ATAACGCAGGAAAGAACATGTGAGCAAAAGGCCAGCAAAAGGCCAGGAACCGTAAAAAGGCCGCGTTGCT
GGCGTTTTTCCATAGGCTCCGCCCCCCTGACGAGCATCACAAAAATCGACGCTCAAGTCAGAGGTGGCGA
AACCCGACAGGACTATAAAGATACCAGGCGTTTCCCCCTGGAAGCTCCCTCGTGCGCTCTCCTGTTCCGA
CCCTGCCGCTTACCGGATACCTGTCCGCCTTTCTCCCTTCGGGAAGCGTGGCGCTTTCTCATAGCTCACG
CTGTAGGTATCTCAGTTCGGTGTAGGTCGTTCGCTCCAAGCTGGGCTGTGTGCACGAACCCCCCGTTCAG
CCCGACCGCTGCGCCTTATCCGGTAACTATCGTCTTGAGTCCAACCCGGTAAGACACGACTTATCGCCAC
TGGCAGCAGCCACTGGTAACAGGATTAGCAGAGCGAGGTATGTAGGCGGTGCTACAGAGTTCTTGAAGTG
GTGGCCTAACTACGGCTACACTAGAAGAACAGTATTTGGTATCTGCGCTCTGCTGAAGCCAGTTACCTTC
GGAAAAAGAGTTGGTAGCTCTTGATCCGGCAAACAAACCACCGCTGGTAGCGGTGGTTTTTTTGTTTGCA
AGCAGCAGATTACGCGCAGAAAAAAAGGATCTCAAGAAGATCCTTTGATCTTTTCTACGGGGTCTGACGC
TCAGTGGAACGAAAACTCACGTTAAGGGATTTTGGTCATGAGATTATCAAAAAGGATCTTCACCTAGATC
CTTTTAAATTAAAAATGAAGTTTTAAATCAATCTAAAGTATATATGAGTAAACTTGGTCTGACAGTTACC
AATGCTTAATCAGTGAGGCACCTATCTCAGCGATCTGTCTATTTCGTTCATCCATAGTTGCCTGACTCCC
CGTCGTGTAGATAACTACGATACGGGAGGGCTTACCATCTGGCCCCAGTGCTGCAATGATACCGCGAGAC
CCACGCTCACCGGCTCCAGATTTATCAGCAATAAACCAGCCAGCCGGAAGGGCCGAGCGCAGAAGTGGTC
CTGCAACTTTATCCGCCTCCATCCAGTCTATTAATTGTTGCCGGGAAGCTAGAGTAAGTAGTTCGCCAGT
TAATAGTTTGCGCAACGTTGTTGCCATTGCTACAGGCATCGTGGTGTCACGCTCGTCGTTTGGTATGGCT
TCATTCAGCTCCGGTTCCCAACGATCAAGGCGAGTTACATGATCCCCCATGTTGTGCAAAAAAGCGGTTA
GCTCCTTCGGTCCTCCGATCGTTGTCAGAAGTAAGTTGGCCGCAGTGTTATCACTCATGGTTATGGCAGC
ACTGCATAATTCTCTTACTGTCATGCCATCCGTAAGATGCTTTTCTGTGACTGGTGAGTACTCAACCAAG
TCATTCTGAGAATAGTGTATGCGGCGACCGAGTTGCTCTTGCCCGGCGTCAATACGGGATAATACCGCGC
CACATAGCAGAACTTTAAAAGTGCTCATCATTGGAAAACGTTCTTCGGGGCGAAAACTCTCAAGGATCTT
ACCGCTGTTGAGATCCAGTTCGATGTAACCCACTCGTGCACCCAACTGATCTTCAGCATCTTTTACTTTC
ACCAGCGTTTCTGGGTGAGCAAAAACAGGAAGGCAAAATGCCGCAAAAAAGGGAATAAGGGCGACACGGA
AATGTTGAATACTCATACTCTTCCTTTTTCAATATTATTGAAGCATTTATCAGGGTTATTGTCTCATGAG
CGGATACATATTTGAATGTATTTAGAAAAATAAACAAATAGGGGTTCCGCGCACATTTCCCCGAAAAGTG
CCACCTGACGTCTAAGAAACCATTATTATCATGACATTAACCTATAAAAATAGGCGTATCACGAGGCCCT
TTCGTCTCGCGCGTTTCGGTGATGACGGTGAAAACCTCTGACACATGCAGCTCCCGGAGACGGTCACAGC
TTGTCTGTAAGCGGATGCCGGGAGCAGACAAGCCCGTCAGGGCGCGTCAGCGGGTGTTGGCGGGTGTCGG
GGCTGGCTTAACTATGCGGCATCAGAGCAGATTGTACTGAGAGTGCACCATATGCGGTGTGAAATACCGC
ACAGATGCGTAAGGAGAAAATACCGCATCAGGCGCCATTCGCCATTCAGGCTGCGCAACTGTTGGGAAGG
GCGATCGGTGCGGGCCTCTTCGCTATTACGCCAGCTGGCGAAAGGGGGATGTGCTGCAAGGCGATTAAGT
TGGGTAACGCCAGGGTTTTCCCAGTCACGACGTTGTAAAACGACGGCGCAAGGAATGGTGCATGCAAGGA
GATGGCGCCCAACAGTCCCCCGGCCACGGGGCCTGCCACCATACCCACGCCGAAACAAGCGCTCATGAGC
CCGAAGTGGCGAGCCCGATCTTCCCCATCGGTGATGTCGGCGATATAGGCGCCAGCAACCGCACCTGTGG
CGCCGGTGATGCCGGCCACGATGCGTCCGGCGTAGAGGCGATTAGTCCAATTTGTTAAAGACAGGATATC
AGTGGTCCAGGCTCTAGTTTTGACTCAACAATATCACCAGCTGAAGCCTATAGAGTACGAGCCATAGATA
AAATAAAAGATTTTATTTAGTCTCCAGAAAAAGGGGGG
Features (pLannotate 1.2.2; 21 found; start..end, strand, type, name):
      1..517     +  LTR            5' LTR: 5' long terminal repeat from murine embryonic stem cell virus
    581..922     +  misc_feature   MESV Ψ: packaging signal of murine embryonic stem cell virus
    989..1405    +  CDS            gag (truncated): truncated Moloney murine leukemia virus (MMLV) gag gene lacking the start codon
   1447..3288    +  CDS            DDX5: DDX5_HUMAN - Also known as G17P1, HELR, HLR1. Experimental evidence at protein level: Swiss-Prot protein existence level 1. Involved in the alternative regulation of pre-mRNA splicing; its RNA helicase activity is necessary for increasing tau exon 10 inclusion and occurs in a RBM4-dependent manner. Binds to the tau pre- mRNA in the stem-loop region downstream of exon 10. The rate of ATP hydrolysis is highly stimulated by single-stranded RNA. Involved in transcriptional regulation; the function is independent of the RNA helicase activity. Transcriptional coactivator for androgen receptor AR but
   3292..3325    -  misc_feature   MCS (fragment): pBluescript multiple cloning site
   3427..3889    +  misc_feature   IRES: internal ribosome entry site (IRES) of the encephalomyocarditis virus (EMCV)
   3901..3919    +  intron         CMV intron (fragment): modified intron A from human cytomegalovirus
   3939..4427    +  CDS            Thy1.1: mouse GPI-anchored cell surface glycoprotein of the immunoglobulin superfamily This allele of Thy1 is also known as CD90.1.
   4483..4997    +  LTR            3' LTR: 3' long terminal repeat from murine embryonic stem cell virus
   5159..5175    -  protein_bind   lac operator: The lac repressor binds to the lac operator to inhibit transcription in E. coli. This inhibition can be relieved by adding lactose or isopropyl-β-D-thiogalactopyranoside (IPTG). lac repressor encoded by lacI
   5183..5213    -  promoter       lac promoter: promoter for the E. coli lac operon
   5228..5249    -  protein_bind   CAP binding site: CAP binding activates transcription in the presence of cAMP. E. coli catabolite activator protein
   5262..5354    -  CDS            lacI (fragment): lac repressor; lacI; The lac repressor binds to the lac operator to inhibit transcription in E. coli. This inhibition can be relieved by adding lactose or isopropyl-β-D-thiogalactopyranoside (IPTG).
   5537..6125    -  rep_origin     ori: high-copy-number ColE1/pMB1/pBR322/pUC origin of replication
   6296..7156    -  CDS            AmpR: β-lactamase; bla; confers resistance to ampicillin, carbenicillin, and related antibiotics
   7157..7261    -  promoter       AmpR promoter: bla
   7356..7391    +  CDS            rop (fragment): Rop protein, which maintains plasmids at low copy number; rop
   7493..7592    +  misc_feature   bom (fragment): basis of mobility region from pBR322
   7598..7747    -  CDS            lacZα (fragment): LacZα fragment of β-galactosidase; lacZ fragment
   7747..7948    -  CDS            TcR (fragment): tetracycline efflux protein; tet; confers resistance to tetracycline
   7949..8047    +  CDS            env (fragment): murine leukemia virus gPr80 envelope polyprotein precursor; env; proteolytically cleaved into gp70SU and p15TM subunits
