[The description below was written by a language model from this plasmid's Addgene catalogue record and pLannotate feature annotations shown in this document.]
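Description:
pMThy1.1_hDDX5_FL_D248N is a gammaretroviral expression plasmid built on the MSCV-IRES-Thy1.1 backbone, intended for constitutive expression of a mutant human DDX5 in mammalian cells. In bacteria it is maintained through a high-copy ColE1/pUC-type origin and selected with ampicillin via the β-lactamase gene. The rest of the bacterial backbone carries only remnants of earlier cloning vectors (fragments of lacI, lacZα, rop, bom, a tetracycline resistance gene and a lac promoter/operator region), which have no evident role in the construct's function.

The retroviral cassette is flanked by 5′ and 3′ long terminal repeats of murine embryonic stem cell virus, with the Ψ packaging signal and a truncated, start-codon-less gag segment downstream of the 5′ LTR; together these allow the transcript to be packaged into virions when the viral proteins are supplied in trans by a packaging system. The 5′ LTR also serves as the promoter. It drives a bicistronic message in which full-length human DDX5 (also called p68, a DEAD-box RNA helicase) carrying the D248N substitution is followed by an EMCV IRES and the mouse Thy1.1 (CD90.1) coding sequence. Because Thy1.1 is a GPI-anchored surface glycoprotein translated from the same transcript, transduced cells can be identified or sorted by surface staining. The record gives no functional description of D248N, although the residue lies in a protein of the DEAD-box family and the associated publication concerns DDX5 and the lncRNA Rmrp in TH17 cell effector function. The construct would typically be used to compare this mutant with wild-type DDX5 in transduced cells.
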