Addgene plasmid #88874: pMThy1.1_hDDX5_FL_D248N
Purpose: constitutive expression of DDX5 D248N in mammalian cells
Depositing lab: Dan Littman. Depositing organization: NYU Grossman School of Medicine. Publication: DDX5 and its associated lncRNA Rmrp modulate TH17 cell effector functions. Huang W, Thomas B, Flynn RA, Gavzy SJ, Wu L, Kim SV, Hall JA, Miraldi ER, Ng CP, Rigo F, Meadows S, Montoya NR, Herrera NG, Domingos AI, Rastinejad F, Myers RM, Fuller-Pace FV, Bonneau R, Chang HY, Acuto O, Littman DR. Nature. 2015 Dec 24;528(7583):517-22. doi: 10.1038/nature16193. Epub 2015 Dec 16. PubMed 26675721.
Backbone
  Vector backbone: MSCV-IRES-Thy1.1
  Backbone size w/o insert (bp): 6000
  Vector type: Mammalian Expression, Retroviral
Growth in bacteria
  Bacterial resistance: Ampicillin, 100 μg/mL
  Growth temperature: 37°C
  Growth strain: NEB Stable
  Copy number: High Copy
Gene/Insert
  Gene/Insert name: DDX5 (alt names: p68; DEAD-box helicase 5)
  Species: H. sapiens (human)
  Insert size (bp): 1845
  Mutation: D248N
  GenBank ID: 1655
  Entrez Gene: DDX5 (a.k.a. G17P1, HLR1, HUMP68, p68)
  Promoter: MSCV
  Cloning method: Restriction Enzyme; 5′ cloning site Pmel (not destroyed); 3′ cloning site Pmel (not destroyed)
  Sequencing primers: 5′ pBABE5'; 3′ pCDH-rev
Terms and licenses: Academic/Nonprofit Terms; Industry Terms: Not Available to Industry
How to cite: pMThy1.1_hDDX5_FL_D248N was a gift from Dan Littman (Addgene plasmid # 88874 ; http://n2t.net/addgene:88874 ; RRID:Addgene_88874)
